>Addgene plasmid #34836 | LZRS-GATA3 | addgene partial sequence | sequence record 42763 | LZRS-F 5'-TGGATACACGCCGCCCACGTG-3'
TCCTCTAGACTGCCGGATCTAAGTAAGTAGGATCCATTTAAATTCGAATTCCGCATGGAGGTGACTGCGG
ACCAGCCGCGCTGGGTGAGCCACCATCACCCCGCGGTCCTCAACGGTCAGCACCCAGACACGCACCACCC
GGGCCTCGGCCATTCGTACATGGAAGCTCAGTATCCGCTGACGGAAGAGGTGGACGTACTTTTTAACATC
GATGGTCAAGGCAACCACGTCCCGTCCTACTACGGAAACTCCGTCAGGGCTACGGTGCAGAGGTATCCTC
CGACCCACCACGGGAGCCAGGTATGCCGCCCGCCTCTGCTGCACGGATCTCTGCCCTGGCTGGATGGCGG
CAAAGCCCTGAGCAGCCACCACACCGCCTCGCCCTGGAACCTCAGCCCCTTCTCCAAGACGTCCATCCAC
CACGGCTCTCCGGGGCCTCTGTCCGTTTACCCTCCGGCTTCATCCTCTTCTCTGGCGGCCGGCCACTCCA
GTCCTCATCTCTTCACCTTCCCGCCCACCCCGCCGAAAGACGTCTCCCCAGACCCGTCGCTGTCCACCCC
GGGATCCGCCGGGTCGGCCAGGCAAGATGAGAAAGAGTGCCTCAAGTATCAGGTGCAGCTGCCAGATAGC
ATGAAGCTGGAGACGTCTCACTCTCGAGGCAGCATGACCACCCTGGGTGGGGCCTCATCCTCAGCCCACC
ACCCCATTACCACCTATCCGCCCTATGTGCCCGAGTACAGCTCTGGACTCTTCCCACCCAGCAGCCT
