>Addgene plasmid #34836 | LZRS-GATA3 | addgene partial sequence | sequence record 42764 | EGFP-N 5'-CGTCGCCGTCCAGCTCGACCAG-3'
TTGCTCACCATGGTTGTGGCCATATTATCATCGTGTTTTTCAAAGGAAAACCACGTCCCCGTGGTTCGGG
GGGCCTAGACGTTTTTTTAACCTCGACTAAACACATGTAAAGCATGTGCACCGAGGCCCCAGATCAGATC
CCATACAATGGGGTACCTTCTGGGCATCCTTCAGCCCCTTGTTGAATACGCTTGAGGAGAGCCATTTGAC
TCTTTCCACAACTATCCAACTCACAACGTGGCACTGGGGTTGTGCCGCCTTTGCAGGTGTATCTTATACA
CGTGGCTTTTGGCCGCAGAGGCACCTGTCGCCAGGTGGGGGGTTCCGCTGCCTGCAAAGGGTCGCTACAG
ACGTTGTTTGTCTTCAAGAAGCTTCCAGAGGAACTGCTTCCTTCACGACATTCAACAGACCTTGCATTCC
TTTGGCGAGAGGGGAAAGACCCCTAGGAATGCTCGTCAAGAAGACAGGGCCAGGTTTCCGGGCCCTCACA
TTGCCAAAAGACGGCAATATGGTGGAAAATAACATATAGACAAACGCACACCGGCCTTATTCCAAGCGGC
TTCGGCCAGT
