[The description below was written by a language model from this plasmid's Addgene catalogue record.]
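Description:
LZRS-GATA3 is a retroviral mammalian expression plasmid built on the LZRSpBMN-linker-IRES-EGFP backbone, a vector of about 12.4 kb before addition of the insert. It is propagated in bacteria as a high-copy plasmid under ampicillin selection. The record names a recombination-deficient growth strain, a common choice for retroviral plasmids whose repeated LTR sequences can be unstable. No feature table is provided, so the bacterial origin, the packaging signal and any additional backbone elements are not itemised.

The payload is the mouse Gata3 coding sequence, roughly 1.3 kb, inserted between EcoRI and NotI sites in the linker. Gata3 encodes the GATA-3 zinc-finger transcription factor. Expression is driven by the retroviral LTR, which produces a single bicistronic transcript: GATA3 is translated from the first cistron, and the downstream IRES allows cap-independent translation of EGFP from the same message. Although the catalogue lists IRES and EGFP under C-terminal tags, this arrangement yields EGFP as a separate protein rather than a fusion. Green fluorescence therefore marks transduced cells expressing the transgene without altering the GATA-3 protein.

The construct is intended for making retroviral particles in a packaging cell line and stably transducing dividing mammalian cells, with EGFP allowing infected cells to be identified or sorted by flow cytometry. The associated publication concerns control of GATA-3 expression by T-cell receptor signals and its role in CD4/CD8 lineage differentiation. This is consistent with use of the vector for enforced GATA-3 expression in developing T cells.
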