Addgene plasmid #34836: LZRS-GATA3
Depositing lab: Ellen Rothenberg. Depositing organization: California Institute of Technology. Publication: GATA-3 expression is controlled by TCR signals and regulates CD4/CD8 differentiation. Hernandez-Hoyos G, Anderson MK, Wang C, Rothenberg EV, Alberola-Ila J. Immunity. 2003 Jul;19(1):83-94. 10.1016/S1074-7613(03)00176-6 PubMed 12871641.
Backbone
  Vector backbone: LZRSpBMN-linker-IRES-EGFP
  Backbone manufacturer: Hergen Spits and coworkers
  Backbone size w/o insert (bp): 12443
  Vector type: Mammalian Expression, Retroviral
Growth in bacteria
  Bacterial resistance: Ampicillin, 100 μg/mL
  Growth temperature: 37°C
  Growth strain: Stbl3
  Copy number: High Copy
Gene/Insert
  Gene/Insert name: GATA3
  Species: M. musculus (mouse)
  Insert size (bp): 1300
  Entrez Gene: Gata3 (a.k.a. Gata-3, jal)
  Promoter: LTR
  Tag / fusion protein: IRES (C terminal on backbone); EGFP (C terminal on backbone)
  Cloning method: Restriction Enzyme; 5′ cloning site EcoRI (unknown if destroyed); 3′ cloning site NotI (unknown if destroyed)
  Sequencing primers: 5′ n/a; 3′ EGFP-N
Terms and licenses: Academic/Nonprofit Terms; Industry Terms: Not Available to Industry
How to cite: LZRS-GATA3 was a gift from Ellen Rothenberg (Addgene plasmid # 34836 ; http://n2t.net/addgene:34836 ; RRID:Addgene_34836)
